>Addgene plasmid #103696 | LSB-hsa-miR-642a-3p | depositor full sequence | sequence record 196440 | Full Sequence
AATTGAGGGGATAACGCAGGAAAGAACATGTGAGCAAAAGGCCAGCAAAAGGCCAGGAACCGTAAAAAGG
CCGCGTTGCTGGCGTTTTTCCATAGGCTCCGCCCCCCTGACGAGCATCACAAAAATCGACGCTCAAGTCA
GAGGTGGCGAAACCCGACAGGACTATAAAGATACCAGGCGTTTCCCCCTGGAAGCTCCCTCGTGCGCTCT
CCTGTTCCGACCCTGCCGCTTACCGGATACCTGTCCGCCTTTCTCCCTTCGGGAAGCGTGGCGCTTTCTC
ATAGCTCACGCTGTAGGTATCTCAGTTCGGTGTAGGTCGTTCGCTCCAAGCTGGGCTGTGTGCACGAACC
CCCCGTTCAGCCCGACCGCTGCGCCTTATCCGGTAACTATCGTCTTGAGTCCAACCCGGTAAGACACGAC
TTATCGCCACTGGCAGCAGCCACTGGTAACAGGATTAGCAGAGCGAGGTATGTAGGCGGTGCTACAGAGT
TCTTGAAGTGGTGGCCTAACTACGGCTACACTAGAAGAACAGTATTTGGTATCTGCGCTCTGCTGAAGCC
AGTTACCTTCGGAAAAAGAGTTGGTAGCTCTTGATCCGGCAAACAAACCACCGCTGGTAGCGGTGGTTTT
TTTGTTTGCAAGCAGCAGATTACGCGCAGAAAAAAAGGATCTCAAGAAGATCCTTTGATCTTTTCTACGG
GGTCTGACGCTCAGTGGAACGAAAACTCACGTTAAGGGATTTTGGTCATGAGATTATCAAAAAGGATCTT
CACCTAGATCCTTTTAAATTAAAAATGAAGTTTTAAATCAATCTAAAGTATATATGAGTAAACTTGGTCT
GACAGTTACCAATGCTTAATCAGTGAGGCACCTATCTCAGCGATCTGTCTATTTCGTTCATCCATAGTTG
CCTGACTCCCCGTCGTGTAGATAACTACGATACGGGAGGGCTTACCATCTGGCCCCAGTGCTGCAATGAT
ACCGCGAGAACCACGCTCACCGGCTCCAGATTTATCAGCAATAAACCAGCCAGCCGGAAGGGCCGAGCGC
AGAAGTGGTCCTGCAACTTTATCCGCCTCCATCCAGTCTATTAATTGTTGCCGGGAAGCTAGAGTAAGTA
GTTCGCCAGTTAATAGTTTGCGCAACGTTGTTGCCATTGCTACAGGCATCGTGGTGTCACGCTCGTCGTT
TGGTATGGCTTCATTCAGCTCCGGTTCCCAACGATCAAGGCGAGTTACATGATCCCCCATGTTGTGCAAA
AAAGCGGTTAGCTCCTTCGGTCCTCCGATCGTTGTCAGAAGTAAGTTGGCCGCAGTGTTATCACTCATGG
TTATGGCAGCACTGCATAATTCTCTTACTGTCATGCCATCCGTAAGATGCTTTTCTGTGACTGGTGAGTA
CTCAACCAAGTCATTCTGAGAATAGTGTATGCGGCGACCGAGTTGCTCTTGCCCGGCGTCAATACGGGAT
AATACCGCGCCACATAGCAGAACTTTAAAAGTGCTCATCATTGGAAAACGTTCTTCGGGGCGAAAACTCT
CAAGGATCTTACCGCTGTTGAGATCCAGTTCGATGTAACCCACTCGTGCACCCAACTGATCTTCAGCATC
TTTTACTTTCACCAGCGTTTCTGGGTGAGCAAAAACAGGAAGGCAAAATGCCGCAAAAAAGGGAATAAGG
GCGACACGGAAATGTTGAATACTCATACTCTTCCTTTTTCAATATTATTGAAGCATTTATCAGGGTTATT
GTCTCATGAGCGGATACATATTTGAATGTAGCTCCGAATTTCTCGAGGGCTTGTCGACGACGGCGGTCTC
CGTCGTCAGGATCATGAATTCGACCCGCCTGCCACCATGACCGAGTACAAGCCCACGGTGCGCCTCGCCA
CCCGCGACGACGTCCCCCGGGCCGTACGCACCCTCGCCGCCGCGTTCGCCGACTACCCCGCCACGCGCCA
CACCGTCGACCCGGACCGCCACATCGAGCGGGTCACCGAGCTGCAAGAACTCTTCCTCACGCGCGTCGGG
CTCGACATCGGCAAGGTGTGGGTCGCGGACGACGGCGCCGCGGTGGCGGTCTGGACCACGCCGGAGAGCG
TCGAAGCGGGGGCGGTGTTCGCCGAGATCGGCCCGCGCATGGCCGAGTTGAGCGGTTCCCGGCTGGCCGC
GCAGCAACAGATGGAAGGCCTCCTGGCGCCGCACCGGCCCAAGGAGCCCGCGTGGTTCCTGGCCACCGTC
GGCGTCTCGCCCGACCACCAGGGCAAGGGTCTGGGCAGCGCCGTCGTGCTCCCCGGAGTGGAGGCGGCCG
AGCGCGCCGGGGTGCCCGCCTTCCTGGAGACATCCGCGCCCCGCAACCTCCCCTTCTACGAGCGGCTCGG
CTTCACCGTCACCGCCGACGTCGAGGTGCCCGAAGGACCGCGCACCTGGTGCATGACCCGCAAGCCCGGT
GCCTGATACGCGTGAATTCACTCCTCAGGTGCAGGCTGCCTATCAGAAGGTGGTGGCTGGTGTGGCCAAT
GCCCTGGCTCACAAATACCACTGAGATCTTTTTCCCTCTGCCAAAAATTATGGGGACATCATGAAGCCCC
TTGAGCATCTGACTTCTGGCTAATAAAGGAAATTTATTTTCATTGCAATAGTGTGTTGGAATTTTTTGTG
TCTCTCACTCGGAAGGACATATGGGAGGGCAAATCATTTAAAACATCAGAATGAGTATTTGGTTTAGAGT
TTGGCAACATATGCCCATATGCTGGCTGCCATGAACAAAGGTTGGCTATAAAGAGGTCATCAGTATATGA
AACAGCCCCCTGCTGTCCATTCCTTATTCCATAGAAAAGCCTTGACTTGAGGTTAGATTTTTTTTATATT
TTGTTTTGTGTTATTTTTTTCTTTAACATCCCTAAAATTTTCCTTACATGTTTTACTAGCCAGATTTTTC
CTCCTCTCCTGACTACTCCCAGTCATAGCTGTCCCTCTTCTCTTATGGAGATCCCTCGACCTGCAGCCCA
AGCTTGAATTCTCTAGAATTACCCTGTTATCCCTATGCTTGGTTTACCGAGCTCTTATTGGTTTTCAAAC
TTCATTGACTGTGCCCAACGCGCCTGGGAGCTCACGGGGACAGCCCCCCCCCAAAGCCCCCAGGGATGTA
ATTACGTCCCTCCCCCGCTAGGGGGCAGCAGCGAGCCGCCCGGGGCTCCGCTCCGGTCCGGCGCTCCCCC
CGCATCCCCGAGCCGGCAGCGTGCGGGGACAGCCCGGGCACGGGGAAGGTGGCACGGGATCGCTTTCCTC
TGAACGCTTCTCGCTGCTCTTTGAGCCTGCAGACACCTGGGGGGATACGGGGAAAAAGCTAGGCTGAAAG
ACCGGTTCTTAGAATGACACGCGCCTGGGAGCTCACGGGGACAGCCCCCCCCCAAAGCCCCCAGGGATGT
AATTACGTCCCTCCCCCGCTAGGGGGCAGCAGCGAGCCGCCCGGGGCTCCGCTCCGGTCCGGCGCTCCCC
CCGCATCCCCGAGCCGGCAGCGTGCGGGGACAGCCCGGGCACGGGGAAGGTGGCACGGGATCGCTTTCCT
CTGAACGCTTCTCGCTGCTCTTTGAGCCTGCAGACACCTGGGGGGATACGGGGAAAAAGCTAACTTCTGA
GACGACAACTTTGTATAGAAAAGTTGGCTCCGAATTCGCCCTTGACAGCAGAGATCCAGTTTGGTTAATT
AATTGGCTCCGGTGCCCGTCAGTGGGCAGAGCGCACATCGCCCACAGTCCCCGAGAAGTTGTGGGGAGGG
GTCGGCAATTGAACCGGTGCCTAGAGAAGGTGGCGCGGGGTAAACTGGGAAAGTGATGTCGTGTACTGGC
TCCGCCTTTTTCCCGAGGGTGGGGGAGAACCGTATATAAGTGCAGTAGTCGCCGTGAACGTTCTTTTTCG
CAACGGGTTTGCCGCCAGAACACAGGTAAGTGCCGTGTGTGGTTCCCGCGGGCCTGGCCTCTTTACGGGT
TATGGCCCTTGCGTGCCTTGAATTACTTCCACCTGGCTGCAGTACGTGATTCTTGATCCCGAGCTTCGGG
TTGGAAGTGGGTGGGAGAGTTCGAGGCCTTGCGCTTAAGGAGCCCCTTCGCCTCGTGCTTGAGTTGAGGC
CTGGCCTGGGCGCTGGGGCCGCCGCGTGCGAATCTGGTGGCACCTTCGCGCCTGTCTCGCTGCTTTCGAT
AAGTCTCTAGCCATTTAAAATTTTTGATGACCTGCTGCGACGCTTTTTTTCTGGCAAGATAGTCTTGTAA
ATGCGGGCCAAGATCTGCACACTGGTATTTCGGTTTTTGGGGCCGCGGGCGGCGACGGGGCCCGTGCGTC
CCAGCGCACATGTTCGGCGAGGCGGGGCCTGCGAGCGCGGCCACCGAGAATCGGACGGGGGTAGTCTCAA
GCTGGCCGGCCTGCTCTGGTGCCTGGCCTCGCGCCGCCGTGTATCGCCCCGCCCTGGGCGGCAAGGCTGG
CCCGGTCGGCACCAGTTGCGTGAGCGGAAAGATGGCCGCTTCCCGGCCCTGCTGCAGGGAGCTCAAAATG
GAGGACGCGGCGCTCGGGAGAGCGGGCGGGTGAGTCACCCACACAAAGGAAAAGGGCCTTTCCGTCCTCA
GCCGTCGCTTCATGTGACTCCACGGAGTACCGGGCGCCGTCCAGGCACCTCGATTAGTTCTCGAGCTTTT
GGAGTACGTCGTCTTTAGGTTGGGGGGAGGGGTTTTATGCGATGGAGTTTCCCCACACTGAGTGGGTGGA
GACTGAAGTTAGGCCAGCTTGGCACTTGATGTAATTCTCCTTGGAATTTGCCCTTTTTGAGTTTGGATCT
TGGTTCATTCTCAAGCCTCAGACAGTGGTTCAAAGTTTTTTTCTTCCATTTCAGGTGTCGTGAGAAGGGC
GAATTCGACCCAAGTTTGTACAAAAAAGCAGGCTGGATCCAGGTGCCACCATGGTGAGCGAGCTGATTAA
GGAGAACATGCACATGAAGCTGTACATGGAGGGCACCGTGAACAACCACCACTTCAAGTGCACATCCGAG
GGCGAAGGCAAGCCCTACGAGGGCACCCAGACCATGAGAATCAAGGCGGTCGAGGGCGGCCCTCTCCCCT
TCGCCTTCGACATCCTGGCTACCAGCTTCATGTACGGCAGCAAAACCTTCATCAACCACACCCAGGGCAT
CCCCGACTTCTTTAAGCAGTCCTTCCCCGAGGGCTTCACATGGGAGAGAGTCACCACATACGAAGATGGG
GGCGTGCTGACCGCTACCCAGGACACCAGCCTCCAGGACGGCTGCCTCATCTACAACGTCAAGATCAGAG
GGGTGAACTTCCCATCCAACGGCCCTGTGATGCAGAAGAAAACACTCGGCTGGGAGGCCTCCACCGAGAC
ACTGTACCCCGCTGACGGCGGCCTGGAAGGCAGAGCCGACATGGCCCTGAAGCTCGTGGGCGGGGGCCAC
CTGATCTGCAACCTTAAGACCACATACAGATCCAAGAAACCCGCTAAGAACCTCAAGATGCCCGGCGTCT
ACTATGTGGACAGGAGACTGGAAAGAATCAAGGAGGCCGACAAAGAGACATACGTCGAGCAGCACGAGGT
GGCTGTGGCCAGATACTGCGACCTCCCTAGCAAACTGGGGCACAAACTTAATTGAGAATTCTACCACCCA
GCTTTCTTGTACAAAGTGGTACGTCTCAAGACCAGAGGTCTCTGCTTCCACGACGGGTTCCCTCTCCAAA
TGTGTCTGGTTCCCTCTCCAAATGTGTCTGGTTCCCTCTCCAAATGTGTCTGGTTCCCTCTCCAAATGTG
TCTCAACCAGAAGAGACCTGTGCTTCACTCCTCAGGTGCAGGCTGCCTATCAGAAGGTGGTGGCTGGTGT
GGCCAATGCCCTGGCTCACAAATACCACTGAGATCTTTTTCCCTCTGCCAAAAATTATGGGGACATCATG
AAGCCCCTTGAGCATCTGACTTCTGGCTAATAAAGGAAATTTATTTTCATTGCAATAGTGTGTTGGAATT
TTTTGTGTCTCTCACTCGGAAGGACATATGGGAGGGCAAATCATTTAAAACATCAGAATGAGTATTTGGT
TTAGAGTTTGGCAACATATGCCCATATGCTGGCTGCCATGAACAAAGGTTGGCTATAAAGAGGTCATCAG
TATATGAAACAGCCCCCTGCTGTCCATTCCTTATTCCATAGAAAAGCCTTGACTTGAGGTTAGATTTTTT
TTATATTTTGTTTTGTGTTATTTTTTTCTTTAACATCCCTAAAATTTTCCTTACATGTTTTACTAGCCAG
ATTTTTCCTCCTCTCCTGACTACTCCCAGTCATAGCTGTCCCTCTTCTCTTATGGAGATCCCGAGCGGTG
CGTTTTTATGCTTGTAGTATTGTATAATGTTTTTAAGATCCAAGCTTCTGACCTCTTCTCTTCCTCCCAC
AGGGCCTCGAGACAATTGCATCGATGGTACCAGTGAAAGTCTGCAATGAATTCGAGTTGGCGCGCCTGTC
ATTCTAAATCTCTCTTTCAGCCTAAAGCTTTTTCCCCGTATCCCCCCAGGTGTCTGCAGGCTCAAAGAGC
AGCGAGAAGCGTTCAGAGGAAAGCGATCCCGTGCCACCTTCCCCGTGCCCGGGCTGTCCCCGCACGCTGC
CGGCTCGGGGATGCGGGGGGAGCGCCGGACCGGAGCGGAGCCCCGGGCGGCTCGCTGCTGCCCCCTAGCG
GGGGAGGGACGTAATTACATCCCTGGGGGCTTTGGGAGGGGGCTGTCCCCGTGAGCTCCCAGGCGCGCCT
GTCATTCTAAATCTCTCTTTCAGCCTAAAGCTTTTTCCCCGTATCCCCCCAGGTGTCTGCAGGCTCAAAG
AGCAGCGAGAAGCGTTCAGAGGAAAGCGATCCCGTGCCACCTTCCCCGTGCCCGGGCTGTCCCCGCACGC
TGCCGGCTCGGGGATGCGGGGGGAGCGCCGGACCGGAGCGGAGCCCCGGGCGGCTCGCTGCTGCCCCCTA
GCGGGGGAGGGACGTAATTACATCCCTGGGGGCTTTGGGGGGGGGCTGTCCCCGTGAGCTCCCAGGCGCG
CCAACTCGGTACCGTATCGATGTCGACGTTAACGCTAGTGATATCAACTTTGTATAGAAAAGTTGGCTCC
GAATTCGCCCTTGACAGCAGAGATCCAGTTTGGTTAATTAATTGGCTCCGGTGCCCGTCAGTGGGCAGAG
CGCACATCGCCCACAGTCCCCGAGAAGTTGTGGGGAGGGGTCGGCAATTGAACCGGTGCCTAGAGAAGGT
GGCGCGGGGTAAACTGGGAAAGTGATGTCGTGTACTGGCTCCGCCTTTTTCCCGAGGGTGGGGGAGAACC
GTATATAAGTGCAGTAGTCGCCGTGAACGTTCTTTTTCGCAACGGGTTTGCCGCCAGAACACAGGTAAGT
GCCGTGTGTGGTTCCCGCGGGCCTGGCCTCTTTACGGGTTATGGCCCTTGCGTGCCTTGAATTACTTCCA
CCTGGCTGCAGTACGTGATTCTTGATCCCGAGCTTCGGGTTGGAAGTGGGTGGGAGAGTTCGAGGCCTTG
CGCTTAAGGAGCCCCTTCGCCTCGTGCTTGAGTTGAGGCCTGGCCTGGGCGCTGGGGCCGCCGCGTGCGA
ATCTGGTGGCACCTTCGCGCCTGTCTCGCTGCTTTCGATAAGTCTCTAGCCATTTAAAATTTTTGATGAC
CTGCTGCGACGCTTTTTTTCTGGCAAGATAGTCTTGTAAATGCGGGCCAAGATCTGCACACTGGTATTTC
GGTTTTTGGGGCCGCGGGCGGCGACGGGGCCCGTGCGTCCCAGCGCACATGTTCGGCGAGGCGGGGCCTG
CGAGCGCGGCCACCGAGAATCGGACGGGGGTAGTCTCAAGCTGGCCGGCCTGCTCTGGTGCCTGGCCTCG
CGCCGCCGTGTATCGCCCCGCCCTGGGCGGCAAGGCTGGCCCGGTCGGCACCAGTTGCGTGAGCGGAAAG
ATGGCCGCTTCCCGGCCCTGCTGCAGGGAGCTCAAAATGGAGGACGCGGCGCTCGGGAGAGCGGGCGGGT
GAGTCACCCACACAAAGGAAAAGGGCCTTTCCGTCCTCAGCCGTCGCTTCATGTGACTCCACGGAGTACC
GGGCGCCGTCCAGGCACCTCGATTAGTTCTCGAGCTTTTGGAGTACGTCGTCTTTAGGTTGGGGGGAGGG
GTTTTATGCGATGGAGTTTCCCCACACTGAGTGGGTGGAGACTGAAGTTAGGCCAGCTTGGCACTTGATG
TAATTCTCCTTGGAATTTGCCCTTTTTGAGTTTGGATCTTGGTTCATTCTCAAGCCTCAGACAGTGGTTC
AAAGTTTTTTTCTTCCATTTCAGGTGTCGTGAGAAGGGCGAATTCGACCCAAGTTTGTACAAAAAAGCAG
GCTCGCCACCATGGTGAGCAAGGGCGAGGAGCTGTTCACCGGGGTGGTGCCCATCCTGGTCGAGCTGGAC
GGCGACGTAAACGGCCACAAGTTCAGCGTGAGGGGCGAGGGCGAGGGCGATGCCACCAACGGCAAGCTGA
CCCTGAAGTTCATCTGCACCACCGGCAAGCTGCCCGTGCCCTGGCCCACCCTCGTGACCACCCTGAGCCA
CGGCGTGCAGTGCTTCGCCCGCTACCCCGACCACATGAAGCAGCACGACTTCTTCAAGTCCGCCATGCCC
GAAGGCTACGTCCAGGAGCGCACCATCTTCTTCAAGGACGACGGCACCTACAAGACCCGCGCCGAGGTGA
AGTTCGAGGGCGACACCCTAGTGAACCGCATCGAGCTGAAGGGCGTCGACTTCAAGGAGGACGGCAACAT
CCTGGGGCACAAGCTGGAGTACAACTTCAACAGCCACAACATCTATATCATGGCCGTCAAGCAGAAGAAC
GGCATCAAGGTGAACTTCAAGATCCGCCACAACGTGGAGGACGGCAGCGTGCAGCTCGCCGACCACTACC
AGCAGAACACCCCCATCGGCGACGGCCCCGTGCTGCTGCCCGACAGCCACTACCTGAGCACCCAGTCCGT
GCTGAGCAAAGACCCCAACGAGAAGCGCGATCACATGGTCCTGCTGGAGTTCCGCACCGCCGCCGGGATC
ACTCTCGGCATGGACGAGCTGTACAAGTAATACCACCCAGCTTTCTTGTACAAAGTGGTACGCGTGAATT
CACTCCTCAGGTGCAGGCTGCCTATCAGAAGGTGGTGGCTGGTGTGGCCAATGCCCTGGCTCACAAATAC
CACTGAGATCTTTTTCCCTCTGCCAAAAATTATGGGGACATCATGAAGCCCCTTGAGCATCTGACTTCTG
GCTAATAAAGGAAATTTATTTTCATTGCAATAGTGTGTTGGAATTTTTTGTGTCTCTCACTCGGAAGGAC
ATATGGGAGGGCAAATCATTTAAAACATCAGAATGAGTATTTGGTTTAGAGTTTGGCAACATATGCCCAT
ATGCTGGCTGCCATGAACAAAGGTTGGCTATAAAGAGGTCATCAGTATATGAAACAGCCCCCTGCTGTCC
ATTCCTTATTCCATAGAAAAGCCTTGACTTGAGGTTAGATTTTTTTTATATTTTGTTTTGTGTTATTTTT
TTCTTTAACATCCCTAAAATTTTCCTTACATGTTTTACTAGCCAGATTTTTCCTCCTCTCCTGACTACTC
CCAGTCATAGCTGTCCCTCTTCTCTTATGGAGATCCCTCGACCTGCAGCCCAAGCTTGGCGTAATCATGG
TCATAGCTGTTTCCTGTGTGAAATTGTTATCCGCTCACAATTCCACACAACATACGAGCCGGAAGCATAA
AGTGTAAAGCCTGGGGTGCCTAATGAGTGAGCTAACTCACATTAATTGCGTTGCGCTCACTGCCCGCTTT
CCAGTCGGGAAACCTGTCGTGCCAGCGGATCGACAGTACTAAGCTTGGTCTAATACCCAATCTCTCGTCT
TATCCAGATGTTTTATACGCCTCTGGCCCGTGTCTCAAAATCTCTGATGTTACATTGCACAAGATAAAAT
AATATCATCATGAACAATAAAACTGTCTGCTTACATAAACAGTAATACAAGGGGTGTTATGAGCCATATT
CAACGGGAAACGTCGAGGCCGCGATTAAATTCCAACATGGATGCTGATTTATATGGGTATAAATGGGCTC
GCGATAATGTCGGGCAATCAGGTGCGACAATCTATCGCTTGTATGGGAAGCCCGATGCGCCAGAGTTGTT
TCTGAAACATGGCAAAGGTAGCGTTGCCAATGATGTTACAGATGAGATGGTCAGACTAAACTGGCTGACG
GAATTTATGCCTCTTCCGACCATCAAGCATTTTATCCGTACTCCTGATGATGCATGGTTACTCACCACTG
CGATCCCCGGAAAAACAGCATTCCAGGTATTAGAAGAATATCCTGATTCAGGTGAAAATATTGTTGATGC
GCTGGCAGTGTTCCTGCGCCGGTTGCATTCGATTCCTGTTTGTAATTGTCCTTTTAACAGCGATCGCGTA
TTTCGTCTCGCTCAGGCGCAATCACGAATGAATAACGGTTTGGTTGATGCGAGTGATTTTGATGACGAGC
GTAATGGCTGGCCTGTTGAACAAGTCTGGAAAGAAATGCATAAACTTTTGCCATTCTCACCGGATTCAGT
CGTCACTCATGGTGATTTCTCACTTGATAACCTTATTTTTGACGAGGGGAAATTAATAGGTTGTATTGAT
GTTGGACGAGTCGGAATCGCAGACCGATACCAGGATCTTGCCATCCTATGGAACTGCCTCGGTGAGTTTT
CTCCTTCATTACAGAAACGGCTTTTTCAAAAATATGGTATTGATAATCCTGATATGAATAAATTGCAGTT
TCATTTGATGCTCGATGAGTTTTTCTAATCAGAATTGGTTAATTGGTTGTAACACTGGCAGAGCATTACG
CTGACTTGACGGGACGGCGCAAGCTCATGACCAAAATCCCTTAACGTGAGTTACGCGTCGTTCCACTGAG
CGTCAGAGGTATCACTAGTATTACAGAGGTAAGTTATAACAGTCGCCTAACCC
Features (pLannotate 1.2.2; 28 found; start..end, strand, type, name):
     87..675     -  rep_origin     ori: high-copy-number ColE1/pMB1/pBR322/pUC origin of replication
    846..1706    -  CDS            AmpR: β-lactamase; bla; confers resistance to ampicillin, carbenicillin, and related antibiotics
   1707..1778    -  promoter       AmpR promoter: bla
   1857..2456    +  CDS            PuroR: puromycin N-acetyltransferase; pac from Streptomyces alboniger; confers resistance to puromycin
   2461..2541    +  CDS            HBB (fragment): HBB_PONPY - Experimental evidence at transcript level: Swiss-Prot protein existence level 2. Involved in oxygen transport from the lung to the various peripheral tissues. From Pongo pygmaeus (Bornean orangutan).
   2612..2667    +  polyA_signal   β-globin poly(A) signal: rabbit β-globin polyadenylation signal (Gil and Proudfoot, 1987)
   3646..3666    +  protein_bind   attB4: mutant version of attB; core recombination site for the Gateway® BP reaction BP Clonase™
   3734..3945    +  promoter       EF-1α core promoter: core promoter for human elongation factor EF-1α
   3946..4884    +  intron         EF-1α intron A: intron upstream of the start codon of human EF-1α
   4911..4931    +  protein_bind   attB1: mutant version of attB; core recombination site for the Gateway® BP reaction BP Clonase™
   4951..5646    +  CDS            mKate2: mKate2 is a basic (constitutively fluorescent) red fluorescent protein published in 2009, derived from Entacmaea quadricolor. It is reported to be a rapidly-maturing monomer with moderate acid sensitivity.
   5666..5690    -  protein_bind   attB2: mutant version of attB; recombination site for the Gateway® BP reaction BP Clonase™
   5834..5908    +  CDS            HBB (fragment): HBB_PONPY - Experimental evidence at transcript level: Swiss-Prot protein existence level 2. Involved in oxygen transport from the lung to the various peripheral tissues. From Pongo pygmaeus (Bornean orangutan).
   5979..6034    +  polyA_signal   β-globin poly(A) signal: rabbit β-globin polyadenylation signal (Gil and Proudfoot, 1987)
   6418..6443    +  misc_feature   SA: splice acceptor site
   7115..7135    +  protein_bind   attB4: mutant version of attB; core recombination site for the Gateway® BP reaction BP Clonase™
   7203..7414    +  promoter       EF-1α core promoter: core promoter for human elongation factor EF-1α
   7415..8353    +  intron         EF-1α intron A: intron upstream of the start codon of human EF-1α
   8380..8400    +  protein_bind   attB1: mutant version of attB; core recombination site for the Gateway® BP reaction BP Clonase™
   8411..9127    +  CDS            EBFP2: EBFP2 is a basic (constitutively fluorescent) blue fluorescent protein published in 2007, derived from Aequorea victoria. It is reported to be a rapidly-maturing monomer with moderate acid sensitivity.
   9135..9159    -  protein_bind   attB2: mutant version of attB; recombination site for the Gateway® BP reaction BP Clonase™
   9163..9243    +  CDS            HBB (fragment): HBB_PONPY - Experimental evidence at transcript level: Swiss-Prot protein existence level 2. Involved in oxygen transport from the lung to the various peripheral tissues. From Pongo pygmaeus (Bornean orangutan).
   9314..9369    +  polyA_signal   β-globin poly(A) signal: rabbit β-globin polyadenylation signal (Gil and Proudfoot, 1987)
   9752..9774    -  protein_bind   lac operator (fragment): The lac repressor binds to the lac operator to inhibit transcription in E. coli. This inhibition can be relieved by adding lactose or isopropyl-β-D-thiogalactopyranoside (IPTG). lac repressor encoded by lacI
   9778..9808    -  promoter       lac promoter: promoter for the E. coli lac operon
   9823..9844    -  protein_bind   CAP binding site: CAP binding activates transcription in the presence of cAMP. E. coli catabolite activator protein
   9857..9896    -  CDS            lacI (fragment): lac repressor; lacI; The lac repressor binds to the lac operator to inhibit transcription in E. coli. This inhibition can be relieved by adding lactose or isopropyl-β-D-thiogalactopyranoside (IPTG).
  10069..10878   +  CDS            KanR: aminoglycoside phosphotransferase; aph(3')-Ia; confers resistance to kanamycin in bacteria or G418 (Geneticin®) in eukaryotes
