[The description below was written by a language model from this plasmid's Addgene catalogue record and pLannotate feature annotations shown in this document.]
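Description:
LSB-hsa-miR-642a-3p is a mammalian expression plasmid from a synthetic-biology collection of fluorescent microRNA sensors, built on the Low Sensor Backbone (LSB). The annotated depositor sequence is about 11 kb. It replicates in E. coli from a high-copy ColE1/pUC-type origin and carries both a β-lactamase gene and an aph(3')-Ia kanamycin resistance gene, matching the dual ampicillin/kanamycin selection recorded for it. A puromycin N-acetyltransferase coding sequence followed by a rabbit β-globin polyadenylation signal is also present for selection of mammalian cells. No promoter is annotated immediately upstream of this gene.

The payload consists of two parallel transcription units of the same design. Each has a human EF-1α core promoter with its intron A, a fluorescent protein coding sequence flanked by Gateway attB recombination scars (attB4, attB1, attB2), and a β-globin 3' region with poly(A) signal. One unit expresses the red protein mKate2 and, according to the record, carries the hsa-miR-642a-3p target in its 3' UTR. This target is not separately annotated in the feature table, but it would fall in the stretch between the mKate2 cassette and its polyadenylation signal. The other unit expresses the blue protein EBFP2 without a target site and serves as an internal reference for plasmid delivery and expression level. When miR-642a-3p is active in a transfected cell, it represses the mKate2 transcript, so miRNA activity is read as reduced mKate2 fluorescence relative to EBFP2.

The depositor notes that the repeated poly(A) elements make the plasmid inherently unstable. They also report small discrepancies between the deposited sequence and the physical plasmid, including short insertions flanking the puromycin coding region that are said not to affect selection.
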