Addgene plasmid #103696: LSB-hsa-miR-642a-3p
Purpose: Used to sense miRNA activity using fluorescence based tools. hsa-miR-642a-3p target in 3' UTR of of mKate. miRNA activity can be measured by the repression of mKate2 relative to EBFP2 fluorescent proteins . Plasmid is inherently unstable; please see Depositor Comments
Depositing lab: Ron Weiss. Depositing organization: Massachusetts Institute of Technology. Publication: A mixed antagonistic/synergistic miRNA repression model enables accurate predictions of multi-input miRNA sensor activity. Gam JJ, Babb J, Weiss R. Nat Commun. 2018 Jun 22;9(1):2430. doi: 10.1038/s41467-018-04575-0. PubMed 29934631.
Backbone
  Vector backbone: Low Sensor Backbone (LSB)
  Vector type: Mammalian Expression, Synthetic Biology
Growth in bacteria
  Bacterial resistance: Ampicillin and Kanamycin, 100 & 50 μg/mL
  Growth temperature: 30°C
  Growth strain: NEB Stable
  Copy number: High Copy
Gene/Insert
  Gene/Insert name: hsa-miR-642a-3p target
  Species: H. sapiens (human)
  Entrez Gene: MIR642A (a.k.a. MIR642, MIRN642, hsa-mir-642, hsa-mir-642a, mir-642a)
  Promoter: EF-1a
  Cloning method: Gibson Cloning
Terms and licenses: Academic/Nonprofit Terms; Industry Terms: Not Available to Industry
Depositor comments: Please note that this plasmid is inherently unstable due to a repeating poly A element. We recommend performing a diagnostic digest on multiple colonies upon receipt. The depositors would like to note the presence of several discrepancies between the depositor sequence and physical plasmid sequence. In particular, the sequences upstream and downstream of the puromycin coding region have 10 bp insertions which do not affect the ability to perform puromycin selection. The sequences for those regions within the physical plasmids are as follows: Upstream of Puro: GAATTCGACCGCCTGTCTCAAGGTGCCACC; Downstream of Puro: GCTTTGAGACTACGCGTGAATTCACTCCTC. Please contact if you are interested in this plasmid prior to placing an order.
How to cite: LSB-hsa-miR-642a-3p was a gift from Ron Weiss (Addgene plasmid # 103696 ; http://n2t.net/addgene:103696 ; RRID:Addgene_103696)
