>Addgene plasmid #103696 | LSB-hsa-miR-642a-3p | depositor partial sequence | sequence record 196441 | hsa-miR-642a-3p target
GGTTCCCTCTCCAAATGTGTCT
